>Addgene plasmid #195139 | EF1a_Puro_Telo_v2 | addgene full sequence | sequence record 442720 | Addgene Long Read Sequencing Result
CGGCCGCTATTCGTCGACCTCGAAATTCTACCGGGTAGGGGAGGCGCTTTTCCCAAGGCAGTCTGGAGCA
TGCGCTTTAGCAGCCCCGCTGGGCACTTGGCGCTACACAAGTGGCCTCTGGCCTCGCACACATTCCACAT
CCACCGGTAGGCGCCAACCGGCTCCGTTCTTTGGTGGCCCCTTCGCGCCACCTTCTACTCCTCCCCTAGT
CAGGAAGTTCCCCCCCGCCCCGCAGCTCGCGTCGTGCAGGACGTGACAAATGGAAGTAGCACGTCTCACT
AGTCTCGTGCAGATGGACAGCACCGCTGAGCAATGGAAGCGGGTAGGCCTTTGGGGCAGCGGCCAATAGC
AGCTTTGCTCCTTCGCTTTCTGGGCTCAGAGGCTGGGAAGGGGTGGGTCCGGGGGCGGGCTCAGGGGCGG
GCTCAGGGGCGGGGCGGGCGCCCGAAGGTCCTCCGGAGGCCCGGCATTCTGCACGCTTCAAAAGCGCACG
TCTGCCGCGCTGTTCTCCTCTTCCTCATCTCCGGGCCTTTCGACCTGCATCCATCTAGATCTCGAGCAGC
TGAAGCTTACCATGACCGAGTACAAGCCCACGGTGCGCCTCGCCACCCGCGACGACGTCCCCAGGGCCGT
ACGCACCCTCGCCGCCGCGTTCGCCGACTACCCCGCCACGCGCCACACCGTCGATCCGGACCGCCACATC
GAGCGGGTCACCGAGCTGCAAGAACTCTTCCTCACGCGCGTCGGGCTCGACATCGGCAAGGTGTGGGTCG
CGGACGACGGCGCCGCGGTGGCGGTCTGGACCACGCCGGAGAGCGTCGAAGCGGGGGCGGTGTTCGCCGA
GATCGGCCCGCGCATGGCCGAGTTGAGCGGTTCCCGGCTGGCCGCGCAGCAACAGATGGAAGGCCTCCTG
GCGCCGCACCGGCCCAAGGAGCCCGCGTGGTTCCTGGCCACCGTCGGCGTCTCGCCCGACCACCAGGGCA
AGGGTCTGGGCAGCGCCGTCGTGCTCCCCGGAGTGGAGGCGGCCGAGCGCGCCGGGGTGCCCGCCTTCCT
GGAGACCTCCGCGCCCCGCAACCTCCCCTTCTACGAGCGGCTCGGCTTCACCGTCACCGCCGACGTCGAG
GTGCCCGAAGGACCGCGCACCTGGTGCATGACCCGCAAGCCCGGTGCCTGACGCCCGCCCCACGACCCGC
AGCGCCCGACCGAAAGGAGCGCACGACCCCATGCATCGATGATATCAGATCCCCGGGATGCAGAAATTGA
TGATCTATTAAACAATAAAGATGTCCACTAAAATGGAAGTTTTTCCTGTCATACTTTGTTAAGAAGGGTG
AGAACAGAGTACCTACATTTTGAATGGAAGGATTGGAGCTACGGGGGTGGGGGTGGGGTGGGATTAGATA
AATGCCTGCTCTTTACTGAAGGCTCTTTACTATTGCTTTATGATAATGTTTCATAGTTGGATATCATAAT
TTAAACAAGCAAAACCAAATTAAGGGCCAGCTCATTCCTCCCACTCATGATCTATAGATCTATAGATCTC
TCGTGGGATCATTGTTTTTCTCTTGATTCCCACTTTGTGGTTCTAAGTACTGTGGTTTCCAAATGTGTCA
GTTTCATAGCCTGAAGAACGAGATCAGCAGCCTCTGTTCCACATACACTTCATTCTCAGTATTGTTTTGC
CAAGTTCTAATTCCATCAGAAGCTGGTCGACTCTAGATGCGGCCGCTCTAGAACTAGTGGATCCGTATAC
CATGAATTCGATCCCTAACCCTAACCCTAACCCTAACCCTAACCCTAACCCTAACCCTAACCCTAACCCT
AACCCTAACCCTAACCCTAACCCTAACCCTAACCCTAACCCTAACCCTAACCCTAACCCTAACCCTAACC
CTAACCCTAACCCTAACCCTAACCCTAACCCTAACCCTAACCCTAACCCTAACCCTAACCCTAACCCTAA
CCCTAACCCTAACCCTAACCCTAACCCTAACCCTAACCCTAACCCTAACCCTAACCCTAACCCTAACCCT
AACCCTAACCCTAACCCTAACCCTAACCCTAACCCTAACCCTAACCCTAACCCTAACCCTAACCCTAACC
CTAACCCTAACCCTAACCCTAACCCTAACCCTAACCCTAACCCTAACCCTAACCCTAACCCTAACCCTAA
CCCTAACCCTAACCCTAACCCTAACCCTAACCCTAACCCTAACCCTAACCCTAACCCTAACCCTAACCCT
AACCCTAACCCTAACCCTAACCCTAACCCTAACCCTAACCCTAACCCTAACCCTAACCCTAACCCTAACC
CTAACCCTAACCCTAACCCTAACCCTAACCCTAACCCTAACCCTAACCCTAACCCTAACCCTAACCCTAA
CCCTAACCCTAACCCTAACCCTAACCCTAACCCTAACCCTAACCCTAACCCTAACCCTAACCCTAACCCT
AACCCTAACCCTAACCCTAACCCTAACCCTAACCCTAACCCTAACCCTAACCCTAACCCTAACCCTAACC
CTAACCCTAACCCTAACCCTAACCCTAACCCTAACCCTAACCCTAACCCTAACCCTAACCCTAACCCTAA
CCCTAACCCTAACCCTAACCTTAACCCTAACCCTAACCCTAACCCTAACCCTAACCCTAACCCTAACCCT
AACCCTAACCCTAACCCTAACCCTAACCCTAACCCTAACCCTAACCCTAACCCTAACCCTAACCATCAAG
CTTATCGATACCGTCGACCTCGAGGGGGGGCCCGTCAGGCACCGGGCTTGCGGGTCATGCACCAGGTGCG
CGGTCCTTCGGGCACCTCGACGTCGGCGGTGACGGTGAAGCCGAGCCGCTCGTAGAAGGGGAGGTTGCGG
GGCGCGGAGGTCTCCAGGAAGGCGGGCACCCCGGCGCGCTCGGCCGCCTCCACTCCGGGGAGCACGACGG
CGCTGCCCAGACCCTTGCCCTGGTGGTCGGGCGAGACGCCGACGGTGGCCAGGAACCACGCGGGCTCCTT
GGGCCGGTGCGGCGCCAGGAGGCCTTCCATCTGTTGCTGCGCGGCCAGCCGGGAACCGCTCAACTCGGCC
ATGCGCGGGCCGATCTCGGCGAACACCGCCCCCGCTTCGACGCTCTCCGGCGTGGTCCAGACCGCCACCG
CGGCGCCGTCGTCCGCGACCCACACCTTGCCGATGTCGAGCCCGACGCGCGTGAGGAAGAGTTCTTGCAG
CTCGGTGACCCGCTCGATGTGGCGGTCCGGGTCGACGGTGTGGCGCGTGGCGGGGTAGTCGGCGAACGCG
GCGGCGAGGGTGCGTACGGCCCGGGGGACGTCGTCGCGGGTGGCGAGGCGCACCGTGGGCTTGTACTCGG
TCATCTGTGTTCTGGCGGCAAACCCGTTGCGAAAAAGAACGTTCACGGCGACTACTGCACTTATATACGG
TTCTCCCCCACCCTCGGGAAAAAGGCGGAGCCAGTACACGACATCACTTTCCCAGTTTACCCCGCGCCAC
CTTCTCTAGGCACCGGTTCAATTGCCGACCCCTCCCCCCAACTTCTCGGGGACTGTGGGCGATGTGCGCT
CTGCCCGGTACCGTACCCAATTCGCCCTATAGTGAGTCGTATTACGCGCGCTCACTGGCCGTCGTTTTAC
AACGTCGTGACTGGGAAAACCCTGGCGTTACCCAACTTAATCGCCTTGCAGCACATCCCCCTTTCGCCAG
CTGGCGTAATAGCGAAGAGGCCCGCACCGATCGCCCTTCCCAACAGTTGCGCAGCCTGAATGGCGAATGG
G
[124 nt withheld, positions 3782-3905]
C
[91 nt withheld, positions 3907-3997]
A
[49 nt withheld, positions 3999-4047]
CCTTTGACGTTGGAGTCCACGTTCTTT
[37 nt withheld, positions 4075-4111]
ACCCTATCTCGGTCTATTCTTTTGATTTATAAGGGATTTTGCCGATTTCGGCCTATTGGTTAAAAAATGA
GCTGATTTAACAAAAATTTAACGCGAATTTTAACAAAATATTAACGCTTACAATTTAGGTGGCACTTTTC
GGGGAAATGTGCGCGGAACCCCTATTTGTTTATTTTTCTAAATACATTCAAATATGTATCCGCTCATGAG
ACAATAACCCTGATAAATGCTTCAATAATATTGAAAAAGGAAGAGTATGAGTATTCAACATTTCCGTGTC
GCCCTTATTCCCTTTTTTGCGGCATTTTGCCTTCCTGTTTTTGCTCACCCAGAAACGCTGGTGAAAGTAA
AAGATGCTGAAGATCAGTTGGGTGCACGAGTGGGTTACATCGAACTGGATCTCAACAGCGGTAAGATCCT
TGAGAGTTTTCGCCCCGAAGAACGTTTTCCAATGATGAGCACTTTTAAAGTTCTGCTATGTGGCGCGGTA
TTATCCCGTATTGACGCCGGGCAAGAGCAACTCGGTCGCCGCATACACTATTCTCAGAATGACTTGGTTG
AGTACTCACCAGTCACAGAAAAGCATCTTACGGATGGCATGACAGTAAGAGAATTATGCAGTGCTGCCAT
AACCATGAGTGATAACACTGCGGCCAACTTACTTCTGACAACGATCGGAGGACCGAAGGAGCTAACCGCT
TTTTTGCACAACATGGGGGATCATGTAACTCGCCTTGATCGTTGGGAACCGGAGCTGAATGAAGCCATAC
CAAACGACGAGCGTGACACCACGATGCCTGTAGCAATGGCAACAACGTTGCGCAAACTATTAACTGGCGA
ACTACTTACTCTAGCTTCCCGGCAACAATTAATAGACTGGATGGAGGCGGATAAAGTTGCAGGACCACTT
CTGCGCTCGGCCCTTCCGGCTGGCTGGTTTATTGCTGATAAATCTGGAGCCGGTGAGCGTGGGTCTCGCG
GTATCATTGCAGCACTGGGGCCAGATGGTAAGCCCTCCCGTATCGTAGTTATCTACACGACGGGGAGTCA
GGCAACTATGGATGAACGAAATAGACAGATCGCTGAGATAGGTGCCTCACTGATTAAGCATTGGTAACTG
TCAGACCAAGTTTACTCATATATACTTTAGATTGATTTAAAACTTCATTTTTAATTTAAAAGGATCTAGG
TGAAGATCCTTTTTGATAATCTCATGACCAAAATCCCTTAACGTGAGTTTTCGTTCCACTGAGCGTCAGA
CCCCGTAGAAAAGATCAAAGGATCTTCTTGAGATCCTTTTTTTCTGCGCGTAATCTGCTGCTTGCAAACA
AAAAAACCACCGCTACCAGCGGTGGTTTGTTTGCCGGATCAAGAGCTACCAACTCTTTTTCCGAAGGTAA
CTGGCTTCAGCAGAGCGCAGATACCAAATACTGTTCTTCTAGTGTAGCCGTAGTTAGGCCACCACTTCAA
GAACTCTGTAGCACCGCCTACATACCTCGCTCTGCTAATCCTGTTACCAGTGGCTGCTGCCAGTGGCGAT
AAGTCGTGTCTTACCGGGTTGGACTCAAGACGATAGTTACCGGATAAGGCGCAGCGGTCGGGCTGAACGG
GGGGTTCGTGCACACAGCCCAGCTTGGAGCGAACGACCTACACCGAACTGAGATACCTACAGCGTGAGCT
ATGAGAAAGCGCCACGCTTCCCGAAGGGAGAAAGGCGGACAGGTATCCGGTAAGCGGCAGGGTCGGAACA
GGAGAGCGCACGAGGGAGCTTCCAGGGGGAAACGCCTGGTATCTTTATAGTCCTGTCGGGTTTCGCCACC
TCTGACTTGAGCGTCGATTTTTGTGATGCTCGTCAGGGGGGCGGAGCCTATGGAAAAACGCCAGCAACGC
GGCCTTTTTACGGTTCCTGGCCTTTTGCTGGCCTTTTGCTCACATGTTCTTTCCTGCGTTATCCCCTGAT
TCTGTGGATAACCGTATTACCGCCTTTGAGTGAGCTGATACCGCTCGCCGCAGCCGAACGACCGAGCGCA
GCGAGTCAGTGAGCGAGGAAGCGGAAGAGCGCCCAATACGCAAACCGCCTCTCCCCGCGCGTTGGCCGAT
TCATTAATGCAGCTGGCACGACAGGTTTCCCGACTGGAAAGCGGGCAGTGAGCGCAACGCAATTAATGTG
AGTTAGCTCACTCATTAGGCACCCCAGGCTTTACACTTTATGCTTCCGGCTCGTATGTTGTGTGGAATTG
TGAGCGGATAACAATTTCACACAGGAAACAGCTATGACCATGATTACGCCAAGCGCGCAATTAACCCTCA
CTAAAGGGAACAAAAGCTGGAGCTCCACCGCGGTGG
Features (pLannotate 1.2.2; 19 found; start..end, strand, type, name):
     33..532     +  promoter       PGK promoter: mouse phosphoglycerate kinase 1 promoter
    572..1171    +  CDS            PuroR: puromycin N-acetyltransferase; pac from Streptomyces alboniger; confers resistance to puromycin
   1249..1701    +  polyA_signal   PGK poly(A) signal: mouse phosphoglycerate kinase 1 polyadenylation signal
   1719..1744    +  misc_feature   MCS (fragment): pBluescript multiple cloning site
   2725..2764    +  misc_feature   MCS (fragment): pBluescript multiple cloning site
   2765..3364    -  CDS            PuroR: puromycin N-acetyltransferase; pac from Streptomyces alboniger; confers resistance to puromycin
   3365..3576    -  promoter       EF-1α core promoter: core promoter for human elongation factor EF-1α
   3596..3614    -  promoter       T7 promoter: promoter for bacteriophage T7 RNA polymerase
   3622..3777    +  CDS            lacZα (fragment): LacZα fragment of β-galactosidase; lacZ fragment
   3782..4210    +  rep_origin     f1 ori (sequence partly withheld): f1 bacteriophage origin of replication; arrow indicates direction of (+) strand synthesis
   4263..4367    +  promoter       AmpR promoter: bla
   4368..5228    +  CDS            AmpR: β-lactamase; bla; confers resistance to ampicillin, carbenicillin, and related antibiotics
   5399..5987    +  rep_origin     ori: high-copy-number ColE1/pMB1/pBR322/pUC origin of replication
   6170..6262    +  CDS            lacI (fragment): lac repressor; lacI; The lac repressor binds to the lac operator to inhibit transcription in E. coli. This inhibition can be relieved by adding lactose or isopropyl-β-D-thiogalactopyranoside (IPTG).
   6275..6296    +  protein_bind   CAP binding site: CAP binding activates transcription in the presence of cAMP. E. coli catabolite activator protein
   6311..6341    +  promoter       lac promoter: promoter for the E. coli lac operon
   6349..6365    +  protein_bind   lac operator: The lac repressor binds to the lac operator to inhibit transcription in E. coli. This inhibition can be relieved by adding lactose or isopropyl-β-D-thiogalactopyranoside (IPTG). lac repressor encoded by lacI
   6410..6428    +  promoter       T3 promoter: promoter for bacteriophage T3 RNA polymerase
   6441..8       +  misc_feature   MCS (fragment) (across the origin): pBluescript multiple cloning site
