[The description below was written by a language model from this plasmid's Addgene catalogue record and pLannotate feature annotations shown in this document.]
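Description:
EF1a_Puro_Telo_v2 is a mammalian-expression-type plasmid built on the TelCas_ATmap backbone, which the feature table shows to be pBluescript-like. It carries fragments of the pBluescript multiple cloning site, flanking T3 and T7 promoters, lac promoter/operator and lacZα remnants, an f1 phage origin, a ColE1/pUC-type origin and an ampicillin resistance gene (β-lactamase) for selection in E. coli. Although the annotated origin is of the high-copy class, the catalogue lists the plasmid as low copy and grown in a recombination-deficient stable strain, consistent with the need to maintain a long tandem repeat.

The payload is an array of about 100 repeats of the human telomere seed sequence placed next to a puromycin resistance gene. The repeat array itself is not annotated. An unannotated stretch of roughly 1 kb between two MCS fragments, directly adjacent to the EF-1α-driven PuroR, is a plausible location, but the record does not confirm this. Two puromycin N-acetyltransferase cassettes are annotated: one on the reverse strand driven by the human EF-1α core promoter, and a second with the mouse PGK promoter and PGK polyadenylation signal. The record does not explain why there are two. The catalogue lists mCherry as the selectable marker, yet no mCherry feature appears in the table. The Entrez link to RTEL1 also seems incidental, since the insert is telomeric repeat DNA rather than a gene.

According to the stated purpose, the plasmid is cut with two restriction enzymes to release a linear, transfectable puromycin–telomere fragment. This fragment is used to induce loss of a chromosome arm in human cells, for studies of aneuploidy in cancer. In general, integration of a telomere seed at a chromosomal break can cap the truncated end, and puromycin allows selection of cells that took up the cassette.
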