Addgene plasmid #195139: EF1a_Puro_Telo_v2
Purpose: ~100 repeats of the human telomere seed sequence fused to the puromycin resistance gene; digest with BstZ17I-HF and KpnI-HF to obtain transfectable construct for chromosomal arm loss induction
Depositing lab: Jason Sheltzer. Depositing organization: Cold Spring Harbor Laboratory. Publication: Oncogene-like addiction to aneuploidy in human cancers. Girish V, Lakhani AA, Thompson SL, Scaduto CM, Brown LM, Hagenson RA, Sausville EL, Mendelson BE, Kandikuppa PK, Lukow DA, Yuan ML, Stevens EC, Lee SN, Schukken KM, Akalu SM, Vasudevan A, Zou C, Salovska B, Li W, Smith JC, Taylor AM, Martienssen RA, Liu Y, Sun R, Sheltzer JM. Science. 2023 Jul 6:eadg4521. doi: 10.1126/science.adg4521. PubMed 37410869.
Backbone
  Vector backbone: TelCas_ATmap
  Vector type: Mammalian Expression
  Selectable markers: mCherry
Growth in bacteria
  Bacterial resistance: Ampicillin, 100 μg/mL
  Growth temperature: 30°C
  Growth strain: NEB Stable
  Copy number: Low Copy
Gene/Insert
  Gene/Insert name: Telomere
  Species: H. sapiens (human)
  Entrez Gene: RTEL1 (a.k.a. C20orf41, DKCA4, DKCB5, NHL, PFBMFT3, RTEL)
  Cloning method: Restriction Enzyme; 5′ cloning site Unknown (unknown if destroyed)
Resource information
  A portion of this plasmid was derived from a plasmid made by: The telomere seed sequence was a generous gift from Alison Taylor.
Terms and licenses: Academic/Nonprofit Terms; Industry Terms: Not Available to Industry
Depositor comments: Please visit https://doi.org/10.1101/2023.01.09.523344 for bioRxiv preprint.
How to cite: EF1a_Puro_Telo_v2 was a gift from Jason Sheltzer (Addgene plasmid # 195139 ; http://n2t.net/addgene:195139 ; RRID:Addgene_195139)
