>Addgene plasmid #195139 | EF1a_Puro_Telo_v2 | addgene partial sequence | sequence record 386780 | pPR244-F 5'-CCTCGAGGTCGACGGTATC-3'
NNNNNNNNNNNNNNNNGTTAGGGTTAGGGTTAGGGTTAGGGTTAGGGTTAGGGTTAGGGTTAGGGTTAGG
GTTNGGGTTAGGGTTAGGGTTAGGGTTAGGGTTAGGGTTAGGGTTAGGGTTAGGGTTAGGGTTAGGGTTA
GGGTTAGGGTTAGGGTTAGGGTTAGGGTTAGGGTTAGGGTTAGGGTTAGGGTTAGGGTTAGGGTTAGGGT
TAGGGTTAGGGTNAGGGTTNNGGTNANGGNNANGGTNCGGGTNNNNNNNNNGGCNNGGGCNACGNNCCNG
CCCCNANNNNNNNATCCNNNAANCCNNCNNCAAACNNCNNNNNCNNGGTNCNNACNNCCNCCNACCTCNT
CCNAACTCCCCNCTCCNNNNNNACCNCCNCCNCCCCCNCCNNTNNCNNNNTNNGNGCCACCTCCNNNNNA
NCNACCCCCTTCTNNNNNNCCCCNNTTCNACCNGNTCCNNCACNNANNANTNNNACNNCNNNNNNAACAT
NACCANAACCNAAAACNANTCCCCNCCCCCNNNCNNCCCCNNNTACCCCCNNCNNNNAAAANCCCGGCCC
NCACCACNNACNNTNNNNNNNCANAANNNNNCNNNNNNTNNCCCNNNNTCNACCCNANNNNCNNNNNCAN
CCNNNCACNNNNNNTCACACCNNNNNTCNNNNNCCNGCNTNAANTGNNNACCNACCTAANTACCCTACCC
CCCCNNNANCNNNNNNTGCCCACAAGNNCANTNNNNAANCNNNANTCNNGNGNNNNCCCCCCNNNNNCNN
ACNANNNCNNNTCNNNCNNNNTNNNNNCCNCNNNNCNNNNNNNNNNNNANNNCAAANGNNCNNNCNANCG
CTNNNNCNNNNNTCNNNNGCNNNCCCNNANCCNNNNNNNNNNNNNTNNNNNCANNNNNNANNNNNNNNNN
NNNNNCTNNGATCANNCNCNNNNNNNNCCCCCNNNNNATNCTNCNTNNNNNNNNNNNNNNNNNNNNNNNN
NNNNN
