>Addgene plasmid #195139 | EF1a_Puro_Telo_v2 | addgene partial sequence | sequence record 386781 | EF1a-F_alt
NNNNNNNCNNNNNNNNNTGANCGAGTACAAGCCCACGGTGCGCCTCGCCACCCGCGACGACGTCCCCCGG
GCCGTACGCACCCTCGCCGCCGCGTTCGCCGACTACCCCGCCACGCGCCACACCGTCGACCCGGACCGCC
ACATCGAGCGGGTCACCGAGCTGCAAGAACTCTTCCTCACGCGCGTCGGGCTCGACATCGGCAAGGTGTG
GGTCGCGGACGACGGCGCCGCGGTGGCGGTCTGGACCACGCCGGAGAGCGTCGAAGCGGGGGCGGTGTTC
GCCGAGATCGGCCCGCGCATGGCCGAGTTGAGCGGTTCCCGGCTGGCCGCGCAGCAACAGATGGAAGGCC
TCCTGGCGCCGCACCGGCCCAAGGAGCCCGCGTGGTTCCTGGCCACCGTCGGCGTCTCGCCCGACCACCA
GGGCAAGGGTCTGGGCAGCGCCGTCGTGCTCCCCGGAGTGGAGGCGGCCGAGCGCGCCGGGGTGCCCGCC
TTCCTGGAGACCTCCGCGCCCCGCAACCTCCCCTTCTACGAGCGGCTCGGCTTCACCGTCACCGCCGACG
TCGAGGTGCCCGAAGGACCGCGCACCTGGTGCATGACCCGCAAGCCCGGTGCCTGACGGGCCCCCCCTCG
AGGTCGACGGTATCGATAANCTTGATGGTTAGGGTTANGGTTAGGGTTAGGGTTANGGTNNNGGTTANGG
TTANGGTNNNGGTNANGGTTANGGTTAGGGTNNNGGTTANGGTTANGGTTANGGNTAGGGTTANGNTTNN
GGTTANGGTCANGGTTNNGGCNNNGGNNNNNGNTACGGGCNNGNTNACGGTNNNNGTNNNGNNTACGGCN
NGGGTCCGNNCNNGCNNNNNNNNCNGGTTCNNNNANGGTNANGTTNNNNNNNNNNNCNNNNNNNGTNNNG
NTNNNNTNCGGNNNGGTNNNNNNNGNTANGTTNNGTNNNNANNNNGNNNNGANANNNNNNNNNNNNNANN
NNACTNNNNNNNCNNNNNNNNNNNNNNNNNNNNN
